Addgene plasmid #41378: TAL3204
Depositing lab: Keith Joung. Depositing organization: Massachusetts General Hospital. Publication: Targeted gene disruption in somatic zebrafish cells using engineered TALENs. Sander JD, Cade L, Khayter C, Reyon D, Peterson RT, Joung JK, Yeh JR. Nat Biotechnol. 2011 Aug 5;29(8):697-8. doi: 10.1038/nbt.1934. PubMed 21822241.
Backbone
  Vector backbone: JDS70
  Backbone manufacturer: Addgene plasmid #32285
  Backbone size w/o insert (bp): 6447
  Vector type: Mammalian Expression ; T7
Growth in bacteria
  Bacterial resistance: Ampicillin, 100 μg/mL
  Growth temperature: 37°C
  Growth strain: XL1 Blue
  Copy number: High Copy
Gene/Insert
  Gene/Insert name: ZebrafishCommunity-zgc-193690-Left (alt name: zgc-193690)
  Species: D. rerio (zebrafish)
  Insert size (bp): 1640
  Promoter: CMV
  Tag / fusion protein: 3X Flag (N terminal on backbone); WT FOKI (C terminal on backbone)
  Cloning method: Restriction Enzyme; 5′ cloning site N/A (destroyed during cloning); 3′ cloning site N/A (destroyed during cloning)
  Sequencing primers: 5′ CMV-F; 3′ BGH-rev
Terms and licenses: Academic/Nonprofit Terms; Industry Terms: Not Available to Industry
Depositor comments: Target binding site: TCCTGAACAAGCTGATCA It is strongly recommended that users perform a diagnostic digest to verify this plasmid prior to use. For example, a double digest of the plasmid with BamHI and KpnI should result in two bands at 2.3kb and 5.8kb.
How to cite: TAL3204 was a gift from Keith Joung (Addgene plasmid # 41378 ; http://n2t.net/addgene:41378 ; RRID:Addgene_41378)
