[The description below was written by a language model from this plasmid's Addgene catalogue record.]
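Description:
TAL3204 is a TALEN expression plasmid built on the JDS70 backbone, a mammalian expression vector that also carries a T7 promoter. It encodes the "left" monomer of a TALE nuclease pair directed against the zebrafish (D. rerio) gene zgc-193690. The plasmid is maintained in E. coli as a high-copy construct under ampicillin selection. The record does not include a feature table, so the origin of replication and other backbone elements are not itemised.

The roughly 1.6 kb insert is an engineered TAL effector repeat array designed to recognise a specific 18-nucleotide half-site in the target locus. It was placed into the 6.4 kb backbone by restriction cloning that destroyed both junction sites. The backbone supplies the flanking protein parts, with an N-terminal 3X FLAG epitope for detection and a C-terminal wild-type FokI nuclease domain. The complete open reading frame is therefore a FLAG-tagged TALE–FokI fusion. Expression in transfected cells is driven by the CMV promoter, and the BGH reverse sequencing primer site suggests a BGH polyadenylation region downstream. The T7 designation indicates the coding region can also be transcribed in vitro to make mRNA, the usual route for delivering nucleases by injection into zebrafish embryos.

Because FokI cleaves only as a dimer, this construct is meant to be used with a matching "right" TALEN that binds the opposite strand across a spacer. The pair then produces a double-strand break whose error-prone repair creates indels, disrupting the gene. The insert name marks it as one of a set of TALENs made for the zebrafish community, and the associated work concerns targeted gene disruption in somatic zebrafish cells. The depositor advises checking the repeat-containing plasmid by diagnostic digest before use.
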