>Addgene plasmid #41378 | TAL3204 | depositor partial sequence | sequence record 55017 | TAL3204 sequence 2430 bps
TCTAGAGCTAGCACCATGGACTACAAAGACCATGACGGTGATTATAAAGATCATGACATCGATTACAAGG
ATGACGATGACAAGATGGCCCCCAAGAAGAAGAGGAAGGTGGGCATTCACCGCGGGGTACCTATGGTGGA
CTTGAGGACACTCGGTTATTCGCAACAGCAACAGGAGAAAATCAAGCCTAAGGTCAGGAGCACCGTCGCG
CAACACCACGAGGCGCTTGTGGGGCATGGCTTCACTCATGCGCATATTGTCGCGCTTTCACAGCACCCTG
CGGCGCTTGGGACGGTGGCTGTCAAATACCAAGATATGATTGCGGCCCTGCCCGAAGCCACGCACGAGGC
AATTGTAGGGGTCGGTAAACAGTGGTCGGGAGCGCGAGCACTTGAGGCGCTGCTGACTGTGGCGGGTGAG
CTTAGGGGGCCTCCGCTCCAGCTCGACACCGGGCAGCTGCTGAAGATCGCGAAGAGAGGGGGAGTAACAG
CGGTAGAGGCAGTGCACGCCTGGCGCAATGCGCTCACCGGGGCCCCCTTGAACCTGACCCCAGACCAGGT
AGTCGCAATCGCGTCACATGACGGGGGAAAGCAAGCCCTGGAAACCGTGCAAAGGTTGTTGCCGGTCCTT
TGTCAAGACCACGGCCTTACACCGGAGCAAGTCGTGGCCATTGCATCCCACGACGGTGGCAAACAGGCTC
TTGAGACGGTTCAGAGACTTCTCCCAGTTCTCTGTCAAGCCCACGGGCTGACTCCCGATCAAGTTGTAGC
GATTGCGTCCAACGGTGGAGGGAAACAAGCATTGGAGACTGTCCAACGGCTCCTTCCCGTGTTGTGTCAA
GCCCACGGTTTGACGCCTGCACAAGTGGTCGCCATCGCCAACAACAACGGCGGTAAGCAGGCGCTGGAAA
CAGTACAGCGCCTGCTGCCTGTACTGTGCCAGGATCATGGACTGACCCCAGACCAGGTAGTCGCAATCGC
GTCGAACATTGGGGGAAAGCAAGCCCTGGAAACCGTGCAAAGGTTGTTGCCGGTCCTTTGTCAAGACCAC
GGCCTTACACCGGAGCAAGTCGTGGCCATTGCAAGCAACATCGGTGGCAAACAGGCTCTTGAGACGGTTC
AGAGACTTCTCCCAGTTCTCTGTCAAGCCCACGGGCTGACTCCCGATCAAGTTGTAGCGATTGCGTCGCA
TGACGGAGGGAAACAAGCATTGGAGACTGTCCAACGGCTCCTTCCCGTGTTGTGTCAAGCCCACGGTTTG
ACGCCTGCACAAGTGGTCGCCATCGCCTCCAATATTGGCGGTAAGCAGGCGCTGGAAACAGTACAGCGCC
TGCTGCCTGTACTGTGCCAGGATCATGGACTGACCCCAGACCAGGTAGTCGCAATCGCGTCGAACATTGG
GGGAAAGCAAGCCCTGGAAACCGTGCAAAGGTTGTTGCCGGTCCTTTGTCAAGACCACGGCCTTACACCG
GAGCAAGTCGTGGCCATTGCAAATAATAACGGTGGCAAACAGGCTCTTGAGACGGTTCAGAGACTTCTCC
CAGTTCTCTGTCAAGCCCACGGGCTGACTCCCGATCAAGTTGTAGCGATTGCGTCGCATGACGGAGGGAA
ACAAGCATTGGAGACTGTCCAACGGCTCCTTCCCGTGTTGTGTCAAGCCCACGGTTTGACGCCTGCACAA
GTGGTCGCCATCGCCTCGAATGGCGGCGGTAAGCAGGCGCTGGAAACAGTACAGCGCCTGCTGCCTGTAC
TGTGCCAGGATCATGGACTGACCCCAGACCAGGTAGTCGCAATCGCGAACAATAATGGGGGAAAGCAAGC
CCTGGAAACCGTGCAAAGGTTGTTGCCGGTCCTTTGTCAAGACCACGGCCTTACACCGGAGCAAGTCGTG
GCCATTGCAAGCAACATCGGTGGCAAACAGGCTCTTGAGACGGTTCAGAGACTTCTCCCAGTTCTCTGTC
AAGCCCACGGGCTGACTCCCGATCAAGTTGTAGCGATTGCGTCCAACGGTGGAGGGAAACAAGCATTGGA
GACTGTCCAACGGCTCCTTCCCGTGTTGTGTCAAGCCCACGGTTTGACGCCTGCACAAGTGGTCGCCATC
GCCAGCCATGATGGCGGTAAGCAGGCGCTGGAAACAGTACAGCGCCTGCTGCCTGTACTGTGCCAGGATC
ATGGACTGACACCCGAACAGGTGGTCGCCATTGCTTCTAACATCGGAGGACGGCCAGCCTTGGAGTCCAT
CGTAGCCCAATTGTCCAGGCCCGATCCCGCGTTGGCTGCGTTAACGAATGACCATCTGGTGGCGTTGGCA
TGTCTTGGTGGACGACCCGCGCTCGATGCAGTCAAAAAGGGTCTGCCTCATGCTCCCGCATTGATCAAAA
GAACCAACCGGCGGATTCCCGAGAGAACTTCCCATCGAGTCGCGGGATCC
