>Addgene plasmid #41378 | TAL3204 | addgene partial sequence | sequence record 57139 | JDS-TALEN-F 5'-TAGGGGTCGGTAAACAGTGG-3'
TGTGGCGGGTGAGCTTAGGGGGCCTCCGCTCCAGCTCGACACCGGGCAGCTGCTGAAGATCGCGAAGAGA
GGGGGAGTAACAGCGGTAGAGGCAGTGCACGCCTGGCGCAATGCGCTCACCGGGGCCCCCTTGAACCTGA
CCCCAGACCAGGTAGTCGCAATCGCGTCACATGACGGGGGAAAGCAAGCCCTGGAAACCGTGCAAAGGTT
GTTGCCGGTCCTTTGTCAAGACCACGGCCTTACACCGGAGCAAGTCGTGGCCATTGCATCCCACGACGGT
GGCAAACAGGCTCTTGAGACGGTTCAGAGACTTCTCCCAGTTCTCTGTCAAGCCCACGGGCTGACTCCCG
ATCAAGTTGTAGCGATTGCGTCCAACGGTGGAGGGAAACAAGCATTGGAGACTGTCCAACGGCTCCTTCC
CGTGTTGTGTCAAGCCCACGGTTTGACGCCTGCACAAGTGGTCGCCATCGCCAACAACAACGGCGGTAAG
CAGGCGCTGGAAACAGTACAGCGCCTGCTGCCTGTACTGTGCCAGGATCATGGACTGACCCCAGACCAGG
TAGTCGCAATCGCGTCGAACATTGGGGGAAAGCAAGCCCTGGAAACCGTGCAAAGGTTGTTGCCGGTCCT
TTGTCAAGACCACGGCCTTACACCGGAGCAAGTCGTGGCCATTGCAAGCAACATCGGTGGCAAACAGGCT
CTTGAGACGGTTCAGAGACTTCTCCCAGTTCTCTGTCAAGCCCACGGGCTGACTCCCGATCAAGTTGTAG
CGATTGCGTCGCATGACGGAGGGAAACAAGCATTGGAGACTGTCCAACGGCTCCTTCCCGTGTTGTGTCA
AGCCCACGGTTTGACGCCTGCACAAGTGGTCGCCATCGCCTCCAATATTGGCGGTAAGCAGGCGCTGGAA
ACAGTACAGCGC
